>Addgene plasmid #130034 | pRDAX-507 C-Tag GFP[2] L20 Itgb1 EBPF2 | addgene full sequence | sequence record 340828 | Addgene NGS Result
GCCTGCCTCCAGGCCTCAATATTGGCCATTAGCCATATTATTCATTGGTTATATAGCATAAATCAATATT
GGCTATTGGCCATTGCATACGTTGTATCTATATCATAATATGTACATTTATATTGGCTCATGTCCAATAT
GACCGCCATGTTGGCATTGATTATTGACTAGTTATTAATAGTAATCAATTACGGGGTCATTAGTTCATAG
CCCATATATGGAGTTCCGCGTTACATAACTTACGGTAAATGGCCCGCCTGGCTGACCGCCCAACGACCCC
CGCCCATTGACGTCAATAATGACGTATGTTCCCATAGTAACGCCAATAGGGACTTTCCATTGACGTCAAT
GGGTGGAGTATTTACGGTAAACTGCCCACTTGGCAGTACATCAAGTGTATCATATGCCAAGTCCGCCCCC
TATTGACGTCAATGACGGTAAATGGCCCGCCTGGCATTATGCCCAGTACATGACCTTACGGGACTTTCCT
ACTTGGCAGTACATCTACGTATTAGTCATCGCTATTACCATGGTGATGCGGTTTTGGCAGTACACCAATG
GGCGTGGATAGCGGTTTGACTCACGGGGATTTCCAAGTCTCCACCCCATTGACGTCAATGGGAGTTTGTT
TTGGCACCAAAATCAACGGGACTTTCCAAAATGTCGTAATAACCCCGCCCCGTTGACGCAAATGGGCGGT
AGGCGTGTACGGTGGGAGGTCTATATAAGCAGAGCTCGTTTAGTGAACCGTCAGATCACTAGAAGCTTTA
TTGCGGTAGTTTATCACAGTTAAATTGCTAACGCAGTCAGTGCTTCTGACACAACAGTCTCGAACTTAAG
CTGCAGAAGTTGGTCGTGAGGCACTGGGCAGGTAAGTATCAAGGTTACAAGACAGGTTTAAGGAGACCAA
TAGAAACTGGGCTTGTCGAGACAGAGAAGACTCTTGCGTTTCTGATAGGCACCTATTGGTCTTACTGACA
TCCACTTTGCCTTTCTCTCCACAGGTGTCCACTCCCAGGCCACC
[2394 nt withheld, positions 1025-3418]
GGGAGTCCTGGCGGTGGATCCGGAGGCTCTGGGAGCTCTGCCAGCGGTGGCAGCACCTCCGAAAAGAGGG
ACCACATGGTGCTGCTCGAGTACGTCACAGCAGCTGGCATCACCGATGCCAGCTAAGAATTCAGATCCGC
CCCTCTCCCTCCCCCCCCCCTAACGTTACTGGCCGAAGCCGCTTGGAATAAGGCCGGTGTGCGTTTGTCT
ATATGTTATTTTCCACCATATTGCCGTCTTTTGGCAATGTGAGGGCCCGGAAACCTGGCCCTGTCTTCTT
GACGAGCATTCCTAGGGGTCTTTCCCCTCTCGCCAAAGGAATGCAAGGTCTGTTGAATGTCGTGAAGGAA
GCAGTTCCTCTGGTAGCTTCTTGAAGACAAACAACGTCTGTAGCGACCCTTTGCAGGCAGCGGAACCCCC
CACCTGGCGACAGGTGCCTCTGCGGCCAAAAGCCACGTGTATAAGATACACCTGCAAAGGCGGCACAACC
CCAGTGCCACGTTGTGAGTTGGATAGTTGTGGAAAGAGTCAAATGGCTCTCCTCAAGCGTATTCAACAAG
GGGCTGAAGGATGCCCAGAAGGTACCCCATTGTATGGGATCTGATCTGGGGCCTCGGTACACATGCTTTA
CATGTGTTTAGTCGAGGTTAAAAAAACGTCTAGGCCCCCCGAACCACGGGGACGTGGTTTTCCTTTGAAA
AACACGATGATAATATGGCCACAACCATGGTGAGCAAGGGCGAGGAGCTGTTCACCGGGGTGGTGCCCAT
CCTGGTCGAGCTGGACGGCGACGTAAACGGCCACAAGTTCAGCGTGAGGGGCGAGGGCGAGGGCGATGCC
ACCAACGGCAAGCTGACCCTGAAGTTCATCTGCACCACCGGCAAGCTGCCCGTGCCCTGGCCCACCCTCG
TGACCACCCTGAGCCACGGCGTGCAGTGCTTCGCCCGCTACCCCGACCACATGAAGCAGCACGACTTCTT
CAAGTCCGCCATGCCCGAAGGCTACGTCCAGGAGCGCACCATCTTCTTCAAGGACGACGGCACCTACAAG
ACCCGCGCCGAGGTGAAGTTCGAGGGCGACACCCTGGTGAACCGCATCGAGCTGAAGGGCGTCGACTTCA
AGGAGGACGGCAACATCCTGGGGCACAAGCTGGAGTACAACTTCAACAGCCACAACATCTATATCATGGC
CGTCAAGCAGAAGAACGGCATCAAGGTGAACTTCAAGATCCGCCACAACGTGGAGGACGGCAGCGTGCAG
CTCGCCGACCACTACCAGCAGAACACCCCCATCGGCGACGGCCCCGTGCTGCTGCCCGACAGCCACTACC
TGAGCACCCAGTCCGTGCTGAGCAAAGACCCCAACGAGAAGCGCGATCACATGGTCCTGCTGGAGTTCCG
CACCGCCGCCGGGATCACTCTCGGCATGGACGAGCTGTACAAGTAAACCGGTGCTCGAGGTACCGATGAA
TAGCTAAGGTCGAGGCCGCAGGTAAGTATCAAGGTTACAAGACAGGTTTAAGGAGACCAATAGAAACTGG
GCTTGTCGAGACAGAGAAGACTCTTGCGTTTCTGATAGGCACCTATTGGTCTTACTGACATCCACTTTGC
CTTTCTCTCCACAGGTGTCGACAATCAACCTCTGGATTACAAAATTTGTGAAAGATTGACTGGTATTCTT
AACTATGTTGCTCCTTTTACGCTATGTGGATACGCTGCTTTAATGCCTTTGTATCATGCTATTGCTTCCC
GTATGGCTTTCATTTTCTCCTCCTTGTATAAATCCTGGTTGCTGTCTCTTTATGAGGAGTTGTGGCCCGT
TGTCAGGCAACGTGGCGTGGTGTGCACTGTGTTTGCTGACGCAACCCCCACTGGTTGGGGCATTGCCACC
ACCTGTCAGCTCCTTTCCGGGACTTTCGCTTTCCCCCTCCCTATTGCCACGGCGGAACTCATCGCCGCCT
GCCTTGCCCGCTGCTGGACAGGGGCTCGGCTGTTGGGCACTGACAATTCCGTGGTGTTGTCGGGGAAGCT
GACGTCCTTTCCATGGCTGCTCGCCTGTGTTGCCACCTGGATTCTGCGCGGGACGTCCTTCTGCTACGTC
CCTTCGGCCCTCAATCCAGCGGACCTTCCTTCCCGCGGCCTGCTGCCGGCTCTGCGGCCTCTTCCGCGTC
TTCGCCTTCGCCCTCAGACGAGTCGGATCTCCCTTTGGGCCGCCTCCCCGCCTGGAATTCGAGCTCGGTA
CGATCAGCCTCGACTGTGCCTTCTAGTTGCCAGCCATCTGTTGTTTGCCCCTCCCCCGTGCCTTCCTTGA
CCCTGGAAGGTGCCACTCCCACTGTCCTTTCCTAATAAAATGAGGAAATTGCATCGCATTGTCTGAGTAG
GTGTCATTCTATTCTGGGGGGTGGGGTGGGGCAGGACAGCAAGGGGGAGGATTGGGAAGACAATAGCCCA
GCTTTTGTTCCCTTTAGTGAGGGTTAATTGCGCGCTTGGCGTAATCATGGTCATAGCTGTTTCCTGTGTG
AAATTGTTATCCGCTAATTCACTCCTCAGGTGCAGGCTGCCTATCAGAAGGTGGTGGCTGGTGTGGCCAA
TGCCCTGGCTCACAAATACCACTGAGATCTTTTTCCCTCTGCCAAAAATTATGGGGACATCATGAAGCCC
CTTGAGCATCTGACTTCTGGCTAATAAAGGAAATTTATTTTCATTGCAATAGTGTGTTGGAATTTTTTGT
GTCTCTCACTCGGAAGGACATATGGGAGGGCAAATCATTTAAAACATCAGAATGAGTATTTGGTTTAGAG
TTTGGCAACATATGCCCATATGCTGGCTGCCATGAACAAAGGTTGGCTATAAAGAGGTCATCAGTATATG
AAACAGCCCCCTGCTGTCCATTCCTTATTCCATAGAAAAGCCTTGACTTGAGGTTAGATTTTTTTTATAT
TTTGTTTTGTGTTATTTTTTTCTTTAACATCCCTAAAATTTTCCTTACATGTTTTACTAGCCAGATTTTT
CCTCCTCTCCTGACTACTCCCAGTCATAGCTGTCCCTCTTCTCTTATGGAGATCGGCCGGCCGCCGGCGT
CGACGCGCGCGGCCGCGGCGCGCCGTTGCTGGCGTTTTTCCATAGGCTCCGCCCCCCTGACGAGCATCAC
AAAAATCGACGCTCAAGTCAGAGGTGGCGAAACCCGACAGGACTATAAAGATACCAGGCGTTTCCCCCTG
GAAGCTCCCTCGTGCGCTCTCCTGTTCCGACCCTGCCGCTTACCGGATACCTGTCCGCCTTTCTCCCTTC
GGGAAGCGTGGCGCTTTCTCATAGCTCACGCTGTAGGTATCTCAGTTCGGTGTAGGTCGTTCGCTCCAAG
CTGGGCTGTGTGCACGAACCCCCCGTTCAGCCCGACCGCTGCGCCTTATCCGGTAACTATCGTCTTGAGT
CCAACCCGGTAAGACACGACTTATCGCCACTGGCAGCAGCCACTGGTAACAGGATTAGCAGAGCGAGGTA
TGTAGGCGGTGCTACAGAGTTCTTGAAGTGGTGGCCTAACTACGGCTACACTAGAAGAACAGTATTTGGT
ATCTGCGCTCTGCTGAAGCCAGTTACCTTCGGAAAAAGAGTTGGTAGCTCTTGATCCGGCAAACAAACCA
CCGCTGGTAGCGGTGGTTTTTTTGTTTGCAAGCAGCAGATTACGCGCAGAAAAAAAGGATCTCAAGAAGA
TCCTTTGATCTTTTCTACGGGGTCTGACGCTCAGTGGAACGAAAACTCACGTTAAGGGATTTTGGTCATG
AGATTATCAAAAAGGATCTTCACCTAGATCCTTTTAAATTAAAAATGAAGTTTTAAATCAATCTAAAGTA
TATATGAGTAAACTTGGTCTGACAGTTACCAATGCTTAATCAGTGAGGCACCTATCTCAGCGATCTGTCT
ATTTCGTTCATCCATAGTTGCCTGACTCCCCGTCGTGTAGATAACTACGATACGGGAGGGCTTACCATCT
GGCCCCAGTGCTGCAATGATACCGCGAGACCCACGCTCACCGGCTCCAGATTTATCAGCAATAAACCAGC
CAGCCGGAAGGGCCGAGCGCAGAAGTGGTCCTGCAACTTTATCCGCCTCCATCCAGTCTATTAATTGTTG
CCGGGAAGCTAGAGTAAGTAGTTCGCCAGTTAATAGTTTGCGCAACGTTGTTGCCATTGCTACAGGCATC
GTGGTGTCACGCTCGTCGTTTGGTATGGCTTCATTCAGCTCCGGTTCCCAACGATCAAGGCGAGTTACAT
GATCCCCCATGTTGTGCAAAAAAGCGGTTAGCTCCTTCGGTCCTCCGATCGTTGTCAGAAGTAAGTTGGC
CGCAGTGTTATCACTCATGGTTATGGCAGCACTGCATAATTCTCTTACTGTCATGCCATCCGTAAGATGC
TTTTCTGTGACTGGTGAGTACTCAACCAAGTCATTCTGAGAATAGTGTATGCGGCGACCGAGTTGCTCTT
GCCCGGCGTCAATACGGGATAATACCGCGCCACATAGCAGAACTTTAAAAGTGCTCATCATTGGAAAACG
TTCTTCGGGGCGAAAACTCTCAAGGATCTTACCGCTGTTGAGATCCAGTTCGATGTAACCCACTCGTGCA
CCCAACTGATCTTCAGCATCTTTTACTTTCACCAGCGTTTCTGGGTGAGCAAAAACAGGAAGGCAAAATG
CCGCAAAAAAGGGAATAAGGGCGACACGGAAATGTTGAATACTCATACTCTTCCTTTTTCAATATTATTG
AAGCATTTATCAGGGTTATTGTCTCATGAGCGGATACATATTTGAATGTATTTAGAAAAATAAACAAATA
GGGGTTCCGCGCACATTTCCCCGAAAAGTGCCACCTGACGTCTAAGAAACCATTATTATCATGACATTAA
CCTATAAAAATAGGCGTATCACGAGGCCCTTTCGTCTACGCGCGCGCCGGCGGCGCGCCGTCGACGGCCG
GCCGCGGCCGC
Features (pLannotate 1.2.2; 16 found; start..end, strand, type, name):
    155..532     +  enhancer       CMV enhancer: human cytomegalovirus immediate early enhancer
    534..733     +  promoter       CMV promoter: human cytomegalovirus (CMV) immediate early promoter
    872..1004    +  intron         chimeric intron: chimera between introns from human β-globin and immunoglobulin heavy chain genes
   1025..3418    +  CDS            Itgb1 (sequence withheld): ITB1_MOUSE - Experimental evidence at protein level: Swiss-Prot protein existence level 1. [Isoform 2]: Isoform 2 displaces isoform 1 in striated muscles. From Mus musculus (Mouse).
   3558..4144    +  misc_feature   IRES2: internal ribosome entry site (IRES) of the encephalomyocarditis virus (EMCV)
   4145..4864    +  CDS            EBFP2: enhanced blue variant of GFP (Ai et al., 2007) mammalian codon-optimized
   4910..5042    +  intron         chimeric intron: chimera between introns from human β-globin and immunoglobulin heavy chain genes
   5051..5639    +  misc_feature   WPRE: woodchuck hepatitis virus posttranscriptional regulatory element
   5643..5659    +  misc_feature   MCS (fragment): pUC18/19 multiple cloning site
   5672..5783    +  polyA_signal   bGH poly(A) signal: bovine growth hormone polyadenylation signal
   5879..5897    -  promoter       T3 promoter: promoter for bacteriophage T3 RNA polymerase
   5956..6030    +  CDS            HBB (fragment): HBB_PONPY - Experimental evidence at transcript level: Swiss-Prot protein existence level 2. Involved in oxygen transport from the lung to the various peripheral tissues. From Pongo pygmaeus (Bornean orangutan).
   6101..6156    +  polyA_signal   β-globin poly(A) signal: rabbit β-globin polyadenylation signal (Gil and Proudfoot, 1987)
   6535..7123    -  rep_origin     ori: high-copy-number ColE1/pMB1/pBR322/pUC origin of replication
   7294..8154    -  CDS            AmpR: β-lactamase; bla; confers resistance to ampicillin, carbenicillin, and related antibiotics
   8155..8259    -  promoter       AmpR promoter: bla
