[The description below was written by a language model from this plasmid's Addgene catalogue record and pLannotate feature annotations shown in this document.]
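Description:
pRDAX-507 C-Tag GFP[2] L20 Itgb1 EBPF2 is a custom-built mammalian expression plasmid of about 8.4 kb, made for protein–protein interaction assays based on bimolecular or trimolecular fluorescence complementation (BiFC/TriFC). It is maintained in E. coli as a high-copy plasmid through a ColE1/pUC-type origin and is selected with ampicillin via the β-lactamase gene and its native promoter. No mammalian selection marker is annotated.

The expression unit is driven by the human CMV immediate-early enhancer and promoter, followed by a chimeric β-globin/immunoglobulin intron that promotes splicing and efficient mRNA export. Downstream lies the mouse Itgb1 coding sequence (integrin β1, CD29). The plasmid name indicates that this bait or prey protein carries a C-terminal split-GFP fragment ("GFP[2]") joined through a linker ("L20"). The feature table does not annotate that tag, but an unannotated gap of roughly 140 nt between the Itgb1 CDS and the IRES is where such a short element would sit. An EMCV IRES then allows cap-independent translation of EBFP2 from the same transcript, so blue fluorescence marks transfected cells and reports expression level independently of any complementation signal. A second copy of the chimeric intron, a WPRE that enhances transcript stability and expression, and a bGH polyadenylation signal complete the cassette. A β-globin fragment with a rabbit β-globin poly(A) signal and a T3 promoter are also present further downstream.

In use, the plasmid would be co-transfected with partner constructs carrying the complementary GFP fragments, with reconstituted green fluorescence indicating proximity of integrin β1 to the candidate interactor.
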