Addgene plasmid #130034: pRDAX-507 C-Tag GFP[2] L20 Itgb1 EBPF2
Purpose: PPI (BiFC/TriFC) assay vector
Depositing lab: Gary Lewin. Depositing organization: Max-Delbrueck-Centrum fuer Molekulare Medizin (MDC).
Backbone
  Vector backbone: custom built
  Vector type: Mammalian Expression
Growth in bacteria
  Bacterial resistance: Ampicillin, 100 μg/mL
  Growth temperature: 37°C
  Growth strain: DH5alpha
  Copy number: High Copy
Gene/Insert
  Gene/Insert name: Itgb1
  Species: M. musculus (mouse)
  Entrez Gene: Itgb1 (a.k.a. 4633401G24Rik, CD29, Fnrb, Gm9863, gpIIa)
  Cloning method: Restriction Enzyme; 5′ cloning site unknown (unknown if destroyed); 3′ cloning site unknown (unknown if destroyed)
Terms and licenses: Academic/Nonprofit Terms; Industry Terms: Not Available to Industry
How to cite: pRDAX-507 C-Tag GFP[2] L20 Itgb1 EBPF2 was a gift from Gary Lewin (Addgene plasmid # 130034 ; http://n2t.net/addgene:130034 ; RRID:Addgene_130034)
